Addgene plasmid #118467: pcDNA3.1(+)-sapphireAKAR-NLS
Purpose: cp-T-sapphire-based single-color PKA biosensor targeted to the nucleus.
Depositing lab: Jin Zhang. Depositing organization: University of California, San Diego (UCSD). Publication: Single-fluorophore biosensors for sensitive and multiplexed detection of signalling activities. Mehta S, Zhang Y, Roth RH, Zhang JF, Mo A, Tenner B, Huganir RL, Zhang J. Nat Cell Biol. 2018 Sep 24. pii: 10.1038/s41556-018-0200-6. doi: 10.1038/s41556-018-0200-6. PubMed 30250062.
Backbone
  Vector backbone: pcDNA3.1(+)
  Backbone manufacturer: Invitrogen
  Backbone size w/o insert (bp): 5368
  Total vector size (bp): 6627
  Vector type: Mammalian Expression
  Selectable markers: Neomycin (select with G418)
Growth in bacteria
  Bacterial resistance: Ampicillin, 100 μg/mL
  Growth temperature: 37°C
  Growth strain: DH5alpha
  Copy number: High Copy
Gene/Insert
  Gene/Insert name: sapphireAKAR-NLS
  Species: Synthetic
  Insert size (bp): 1259
  Promoter: CMV
  Tag / fusion protein: Nuclear localization signal (NLS) (C terminal on insert)
  Cloning method: Restriction Enzyme; 5′ cloning site BamHI (not destroyed); 3′ cloning site XbaI (not destroyed)
  Sequencing primers: 5′ CMV forward; 3′ BGH reverse
Terms and licenses: Academic/Nonprofit Terms; Industry Terms: Not Available to Industry
How to cite: pcDNA3.1(+)-sapphireAKAR-NLS was a gift from Jin Zhang (Addgene plasmid # 118467 ; http://n2t.net/addgene:118467 ; RRID:Addgene_118467)
