[The description below was written by a language model from this plasmid's Addgene catalogue record and pLannotate feature annotations shown in this document.]
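Description:
pcDNA3.1(+)-sapphireAKAR-NLS is a mammalian expression plasmid of about 6.6 kb, built on the pcDNA3.1(+) backbone, that encodes a nuclear-targeted, single-fluorophore biosensor for protein kinase A (PKA) activity. It is maintained in E. coli through a high-copy ColE1/pUC-type origin with ampicillin selection (AmpR under its own bla promoter), and it also carries an f1 origin. For selection in mammalian cells, an SV40 early promoter drives the neomycin phosphotransferase gene, followed by an SV40 polyadenylation signal, which allows G418 selection of stable transfectants.

The synthetic insert of roughly 1.26 kb sits between the BamHI and XbaI sites. It is transcribed from the CMV immediate-early enhancer/promoter and terminated by the bovine growth hormone poly(A) signal; a T7 promoter lies just upstream of the insert. According to the record, the sensor is based on circularly permuted T-Sapphire, a GFP variant, and the automated annotation picks this region up as a GFP-family coding sequence labelled cEGFP. Immediately downstream is a fragment matching yeast Rad53, which is consistent with the FHA phosphoamino-acid-binding domain typically used in A-kinase activity reporters. The feature table does not separately annotate a PKA substrate peptide. In this kind of design, phosphorylation by PKA promotes binding between substrate and FHA domain, changing the conformation and fluorescence of the permuted fluorophore, so a single colour channel reports kinase activity. A C-terminal SV40 large T antigen nuclear localization signal confines the reporter to the nucleus. The construct is intended for live-cell imaging of nuclear PKA signalling, and its single-colour readout suits multiplexing with other fluorescent sensors.

A few short hits in the feature table, such as a truncated HIV-1 LTR fragment and the ble and lacI fragments, appear to be backbone remnants or annotation artefacts rather than functional parts.
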