Features (pLannotate 1.2.2; 22 found; start..end, strand, type, name):
     28..80      -  misc_feature   bom (fragment): basis of mobility region from pBR322
    235..614     +  enhancer       CMV enhancer: human cytomegalovirus immediate early enhancer
    615..818     +  promoter       CMV promoter: human cytomegalovirus (CMV) immediate early promoter
    814..847     +  LTR            5' LTR (truncated) (fragment): truncated 5' long terminal repeat (LTR) from HIV-1
    863..881     +  promoter       T7 promoter: promoter for bacteriophage T7 RNA polymerase
    996..1718    +  CDS            cEGFP: cEGFP is a basic (constitutively fluorescent) green fluorescent protein published in 2008, derived from Aequorea victoria.
   1728..2150    +  CDS            RAD53 (fragment): RAD53_YEAST - Also known as MEC2, SAD1, SPK1. Experimental evidence at protein level: Swiss-Prot protein existence level 1. Controls S-phase checkpoint as well as G1 and G2 DNA damage checkpoints. Phosphorylates proteins on serine, threonine, and tyrosine. Prevents entry into anaphase and mitotic exit after DNA damage via regulation of the Polo kinase CDC5. Seems to be involved in the phosphorylation of RPH1. From Saccharomyces cerevisiae (strain ATCC 204508 / S288c) (Baker's yeast).
   2163..2179    +  CDS            SV40 NLS (fragment): nuclear localization signal of SV40 (simian virus 40) large T antigen
   2230..2454    +  polyA_signal   bGH poly(A) signal: bovine growth hormone polyadenylation signal
   2458..2479    +  promoter       SV40 promoter (fragment): SV40 enhancer and early promoter
   2500..2928    +  rep_origin     f1 ori (sequence partly withheld): f1 bacteriophage origin of replication; arrow indicates direction of (+) strand synthesis
   2942..3271    +  promoter       SV40 promoter: SV40 enhancer and early promoter
   3338..4129    +  CDS            neo: KKA2_KLEPN - Also known as kan, nptII. Experimental evidence at protein level: Swiss-Prot protein existence level 1. Resistance to kanamycin, neomycin, paromomycin, ribostamycin, butirosin and gentamicin B. From Klebsiella pneumoniae.
   4153..4311    +  CDS            ble (fragment): BLE_KLEPN - Experimental evidence at protein level: Swiss-Prot protein existence level 1. Binding protein with a strong affinity to the bleomycin family of antibiotics. Binds to CL990; an antimitotic-antibiotic compound. From Klebsiella pneumoniae.
   4306..4427    +  polyA_signal   SV40 poly(A) signal: SV40 polyadenylation signal
   4500..4516    -  protein_bind   lac operator: The lac repressor binds to the lac operator to inhibit transcription in E. coli. This inhibition can be relieved by adding lactose or isopropyl-β-D-thiogalactopyranoside (IPTG). lac repressor encoded by lacI
   4524..4554    -  promoter       lac promoter: promoter for the E. coli lac operon
   4569..4590    -  protein_bind   CAP binding site: CAP binding activates transcription in the presence of cAMP. E. coli catabolite activator protein
   4603..4695    -  CDS            lacI (fragment): lac repressor; lacI; The lac repressor binds to the lac operator to inhibit transcription in E. coli. This inhibition can be relieved by adding lactose or isopropyl-β-D-thiogalactopyranoside (IPTG).
   4878..5466    -  rep_origin     ori: high-copy-number ColE1/pMB1/pBR322/pUC origin of replication
   5637..6497    -  CDS            AmpR: β-lactamase; bla; confers resistance to ampicillin, carbenicillin, and related antibiotics
   6498..6602    -  promoter       AmpR promoter: bla
>Addgene plasmid #118467 | pcDNA3.1(+)-sapphireAKAR-NLS | addgene full sequence | sequence record 230254 | Addgene NGS Result
GACGGATCGGGAGATCTCCCGATCCCCTATGGTGCACTCTCAGTACAATCTGCTCTGATGCCGCATAGTT
AAGCCAGTATCTGCTCCCTGCTTGTGTGTTGGAGGTCGCTGAGTAGTGCGCGAGCAAAATTTAAGCTACA
ACAAGGCAAGGCTTGACCGACAATTGCATGAAGAATCTGCTTAGGGTTAGGCGTTTTGCGCTGCTTCGCG
ATGTACGGGCCAGATATACGCGTTGACATTGATTATTGACTAGTTATTAATAGTAATCAATTACGGGGTC
ATTAGTTCATAGCCCATATATGGAGTTCCGCGTTACATAACTTACGGTAAATGGCCCGCCTGGCTGACCG
CCCAACGACCCCCGCCCATTGACGTCAATAATGACGTATGTTCCCATAGTAACGCCAATAGGGACTTTCC
ATTGACGTCAATGGGTGGAGTATTTACGGTAAACTGCCCACTTGGCAGTACATCAAGTGTATCATATGCC
AAGTACGCCCCCTATTGACGTCAATGACGGTAAATGGCCCGCCTGGCATTATGCCCAGTACATGACCTTA
TGGGACTTTCCTACTTGGCAGTACATCTACGTATTAGTCATCGCTATTACCATGGTGATGCGGTTTTGGC
AGTACATCAATGGGCGTGGATAGCGGTTTGACTCACGGGGATTTCCAAGTCTCCACCCCATTGACGTCAA
TGGGAGTTTGTTTTGGCACCAAAATCAACGGGACTTTCCAAAATGTCGTAACAACTCCGCCCCATTGACG
CAAATGGGCGGTAGGCGTGTACGGTGGGAGGTCTATATAAGCAGAGCTCTCTGGCTAACTAGAGAACCCA
CTGCTTACTGGCTTATCGAAATTAATACGACTCACTATAGGGAGACCCAAGCTGGCTAGCGTTTAAACTT
AAGCTTGCGGCCGCCACCGGATCCCATGCTGCGTCGCGCCACCCTGGTGGACGGCGGCACCGGCGGCAGC
GAGCTCAGCGCGATCAACGTGTATATCATGGCTGACAAACAGAAGAACGGTATCAAGGCCAACTTCAAGA
TCCGCCACAACATCGAAGACGGCGGCGTTCAGCTGGCTGATCACTACCAGCAGAACACCCCAATCGGCGA
CGGCCCTGTTCTGCTGCCTGACAACCACTACTTAAGCATCCAGTCTAAACTGTCCAAAGACCCAAACGAG
AAGCGCGACCACATGGTTCTGCTGGAATTTGTTACCGCCGCTGGTATCACCCACGGCATGGACGAACTGT
ACAAGGGCGGCACCGGGGGATCTATGGTTTCCAAAGGCGAGGAACTGTTCACTGGTGTTGTTCCTATCCT
GGTTGAACTGGACGGCGACGTTAACGGCCACAAATTCAGCGTTAGCGGGGAAGGCGAAGGAGACGCTACC
TACGGCAAGCTGACTCTGAAGTTCATCTGCACCACTGGCAAGCTGCCTGTTCCTTGGCCTACCCTGGTTA
CTACCTTCTCCTATGGTGTTATGGTTTTCGCCAGATATCCTGACCACATGAAGCAGCACGACTTCTTCAA
GAGCGCCATGCCTGAGGGCTACGTTCAGGAACGCACCATCTTTTTCAAGGACGACGGCAACTATAAGACA
CGCGCTGAGGTTAAGTTCGAGGGCGACACTCTGGTTAACCGCATCGAGCTGAAGGGCATCGACTTCAAGG
AGGACGGCAACATCCTGGGCCATAAGCTTGAATATAACAGCATGCATAAGTTTTCTCAAGAACAGATCGG
CGAAAACATTGTGTGCAGGGTCATTTGTACCACGGGTCAAATTCCCATCCGAGATTTGTCAGCTGATATT
TCACAAGTGCTTAAGGAAAAACGATCCATAAAGAAAGTTTGGACATTTGGTAGAAACCCAGCCTGTGACT
ATCATTTAGGAAACATTTCAAGACTGTCAAATAAGCATTTCCAAATACTACTAGGAGAAGACGGTAACCT
TTTATTGAATGACATTTCCACTAATGGGACCTGGTTAAATGGGCAAAAAGTCGAGAAGAACAGCAATCAG
TTACTGTCTCAAGGTGATGAAATAACCGTTGGTGTAGGCGTGGAATCAGATATTTTATCTCTGGTCATTT
TCATAAACGACAAATTTAAGCAGTGCCTCGAGCAGAACAAAGTTGATCGCTCTGAATTCCCCAAAAAGAA
GAGAAAGGTGGAAGACGCATAATCTAGAGGGCCCGTTTAAACCCGCTGATCAGCCTCGACTGTGCCTTCT
AGTTGCCAGCCATCTGTTGTTTGCCCCTCCCCCGTGCCTTCCTTGACCCTGGAAGGTGCCACTCCCACTG
TCCTTTCCTAATAAAATGAGGAAATTGCATCGCATTGTCTGAGTAGGTGTCATTCTATTCTGGGGGGTGG
GGTGGGGCAGGACAGCAAGGGGGAGGATTGGGAAGACAATAGCAGGCATGCTGGGGATGCGGTGGGCTCT
ATGGCTTCTGAGGCGGAAAGAACCAGCTGGGGCTCTAGGGGGTATCCCC
[124 nt withheld, positions 2500-2623]
C
[91 nt withheld, positions 2625-2715]
A
[49 nt withheld, positions 2717-2765]
CCTTTGACGTTGGAGTCCACGTTCTTT
[37 nt withheld, positions 2793-2829]
ACCCTATCTCGGTCTATTCTTTTGATTTATAAGGGATTTTGCCGATTTCGGCCTATTGGTTAAAAAATGA
GCTGATTTAACAAAAATTTAACGCGAATTAATTCTGTGGAATGTGTGTCAGTTAGGGTGTGGAAAGTCCC
CAGGCTCCCCAGCAGGCAGAAGTATGCAAAGCATGCATCTCAATTAGTCAGCAACCAGGTGTGGAAAGTC
CCCAGGCTCCCCAGCAGGCAGAAGTATGCAAAGCATGCATCTCAATTAGTCAGCAACCATAGTCCCGCCC
CTAACTCCGCCCATCCCGCCCCTAACTCCGCCCAGTTCCGCCCATTCTCCGCCCCATGGCTGACTAATTT
TTTTTATTTATGCAGAGGCCGAGGCCGCCTCTGCCTCTGAGCTATTCCAGAAGTAGTGAGGAGGCTTTTT
TGGAGGCCTAGGCTTTTGCAAAAAGCTCCCGGGAGCTTGTATATCCATTTTCGGATCTGATCAAGAGACA
GGATGAGGATCGTTTCGCATGATTGAACAAGATGGATTGCACGCAGGTTCTCCGGCCGCTTGGGTGGAGA
GGCTATTCGGCTATGACTGGGCACAACAGACAATCGGCTGCTCTGATGCCGCCGTGTTCCGGCTGTCAGC
GCAGGGGCGCCCGGTTCTTTTTGTCAAGACCGACCTGTCCGGTGCCCTGAATGAACTGCAGGACGAGGCA
GCGCGGCTATCGTGGCTGGCCACGACGGGCGTTCCTTGCGCAGCTGTGCTCGACGTTGTCACTGAAGCGG
GAAGGGACTGGCTGCTATTGGGCGAAGTGCCGGGGCAGGATCTCCTGTCATCTCACCTTGCTCCTGCCGA
GAAAGTATCCATCATGGCTGATGCAATGCGGCGGCTGCATACGCTTGATCCGGCTACCTGCCCATTCGAC
CACCAAGCGAAACATCGCATCGAGCGAGCACGTACTCGGATGGAAGCCGGTCTTGTCGATCAGGATGATC
TGGACGAAGAGCATCAGGGGCTCGCGCCAGCCGAACTGTTCGCCAGGCTCAAGGCGCGCATGCCCGACGG
CGAGGATCTCGTCGTGACCCATGGCGATGCCTGCTTGCCGAATATCATGGTGGAAAATGGCCGCTTTTCT
GGATTCATCGACTGTGGCCGGCTGGGTGTGGCGGACCGCTATCAGGACATAGCGTTGGCTACCCGTGATA
TTGCTGAAGAGCTTGGCGGCGAATGGGCTGACCGCTTCCTCGTGCTTTACGGTATCGCCGCTCCCGATTC
GCAGCGCATCGCCTTCTATCGCCTTCTTGACGAGTTCTTCTGAGCGGGACTCTGGGGTTCGAAATGACCG
ACCAAGCGACGCCCAACCTGCCATCACGAGATTTCGATTCCACCGCCGCCTTCTATGAAAGGTTGGGCTT
CGGAATCGTTTTCCGGGACGCCGGCTGGATGATCCTCCAGCGCGGGGATCTCATGCTGGAGTTCTTCGCC
CACCCCAACTTGTTTATTGCAGCTTATAATGGTTACAAATAAAGCAATAGCATCACAAATTTCACAAATA
AAGCATTTTTTTCACTGCATTCTAGTTGTGGTTTGTCCAAACTCATCAATGTATCTTATCATGTCTGTAT
ACCGTCGACCTCTAGCTAGAGCTTGGCGTAATCATGGTCATAGCTGTTTCCTGTGTGAAATTGTTATCCG
CTCACAATTCCACACAACATACGAGCCGGAAGCATAAAGTGTAAAGCCTGGGGTGCCTAATGAGTGAGCT
AACTCACATTAATTGCGTTGCGCTCACTGCCCGCTTTCCAGTCGGGAAACCTGTCGTGCCAGCTGCATTA
ATGAATCGGCCAACGCGCGGGGAGAGGCGGTTTGCGTATTGGGCGCTCTTCCGCTTCCTCGCTCACTGAC
TCGCTGCGCTCGGTCGTTCGGCTGCGGCGAGCGGTATCAGCTCACTCAAAGGCGGTAATACGGTTATCCA
CAGAATCAGGGGATAACGCAGGAAAGAACATGTGAGCAAAAGGCCAGCAAAAGGCCAGGAACCGTAAAAA
GGCCGCGTTGCTGGCGTTTTTCCATAGGCTCCGCCCCCCTGACGAGCATCACAAAAATCGACGCTCAAGT
CAGAGGTGGCGAAACCCGACAGGACTATAAAGATACCAGGCGTTTCCCCCTGGAAGCTCCCTCGTGCGCT
CTCCTGTTCCGACCCTGCCGCTTACCGGATACCTGTCCGCCTTTCTCCCTTCGGGAAGCGTGGCGCTTTC
TCATAGCTCACGCTGTAGGTATCTCAGTTCGGTGTAGGTCGTTCGCTCCAAGCTGGGCTGTGTGCACGAA
CCCCCCGTTCAGCCCGACCGCTGCGCCTTATCCGGTAACTATCGTCTTGAGTCCAACCCGGTAAGACACG
ACTTATCGCCACTGGCAGCAGCCACTGGTAACAGGATTAGCAGAGCGAGGTATGTAGGCGGTGCTACAGA
GTTCTTGAAGTGGTGGCCTAACTACGGCTACACTAGAAGAACAGTATTTGGTATCTGCGCTCTGCTGAAG
CCAGTTACCTTCGGAAAAAGAGTTGGTAGCTCTTGATCCGGCAAACAAACCACCGCTGGTAGCGGTGGTT
TTTTTGTTTGCAAGCAGCAGATTACGCGCAGAAAAAAAGGATCTCAAGAAGATCCTTTGATCTTTTCTAC
GGGGTCTGACGCTCAGTGGAACGAAAACTCACGTTAAGGGATTTTGGTCATGAGATTATCAAAAAGGATC
TTCACCTAGATCCTTTTAAATTAAAAATGAAGTTTTAAATCAATCTAAAGTATATATGAGTAAACTTGGT
CTGACAGTTACCAATGCTTAATCAGTGAGGCACCTATCTCAGCGATCTGTCTATTTCGTTCATCCATAGT
TGCCTGACTCCCCGTCGTGTAGATAACTACGATACGGGAGGGCTTACCATCTGGCCCCAGTGCTGCAATG
ATACCGCGAGACCCACGCTCACCGGCTCCAGATTTATCAGCAATAAACCAGCCAGCCGGAAGGGCCGAGC
GCAGAAGTGGTCCTGCAACTTTATCCGCCTCCATCCAGTCTATTAATTGTTGCCGGGAAGCTAGAGTAAG
TAGTTCGCCAGTTAATAGTTTGCGCAACGTTGTTGCCATTGCTACAGGCATCGTGGTGTCACGCTCGTCG
TTTGGTATGGCTTCATTCAGCTCCGGTTCCCAACGATCAAGGCGAGTTACATGATCCCCCATGTTGTGCA
AAAAAGCGGTTAGCTCCTTCGGTCCTCCGATCGTTGTCAGAAGTAAGTTGGCCGCAGTGTTATCACTCAT
GGTTATGGCAGCACTGCATAATTCTCTTACTGTCATGCCATCCGTAAGATGCTTTTCTGTGACTGGTGAG
TACTCAACCAAGTCATTCTGAGAATAGTGTATGCGGCGACCGAGTTGCTCTTGCCCGGCGTCAATACGGG
ATAATACCGCGCCACATAGCAGAACTTTAAAAGTGCTCATCATTGGAAAACGTTCTTCGGGGCGAAAACT
CTCAAGGATCTTACCGCTGTTGAGATCCAGTTCGATGTAACCCACTCGTGCACCCAACTGATCTTCAGCA
TCTTTTACTTTCACCAGCGTTTCTGGGTGAGCAAAAACAGGAAGGCAAAATGCCGCAAAAAAGGGAATAA
GGGCGACACGGAAATGTTGAATACTCATACTCTTCCTTTTTCAATATTATTGAAGCATTTATCAGGGTTA
TTGTCTCATGAGCGGATACATATTTGAATGTATTTAGAAAAATAAACAAATAGGGGTTCCGCGCACATTT
CCCCGAAAAGTGCCACCTGACGTC
